>Addgene plasmid #108143 | NES-mCherry-P4Mx1 | depositor full sequence | sequence record 203962 | NES-mCherry-P4Mx1 sequence 5067 bps
TAGTTATTAATAGTAATCAATTACGGGGTCATTAGTTCATAGCCCATATATGGAGTTCCGCGTTACATAA
CTTACGGTAAATGGCCCGCCTGGCTGACCGCCCAACGACCCCCGCCCATTGACGTCAATAATGACGTATG
TTCCCATAGTAACGCCAATAGGGACTTTCCATTGACGTCAATGGGTGGAGTATTTACGGTAAACTGCCCA
CTTGGCAGTACATCAAGTGTATCATATGCCAAGTACGCCCCCTATTGACGTCAATGACGGTAAATGGCCC
GCCTGGCATTATGCCCAGTACATGACCTTATGGGACTTTCCTACTTGGCAGTACATCTACGTATTAGTCA
TCGCTATTACCATGGTGATGCGGTTTTGGCAGTACATCAATGGGCGTGGATAGCGGTTTGACTCACGGGG
ATTTCCAAGTCTCCACCCCATTGACGTCAATGGGAGTTTGTTTTGGCACCAAAATCAACGGGACTTTCCA
AAATGTCGTAACAACTCCGCCCCATTGACGCAAATGGGCGGTAGGCGTGTACGGTGGGAGGTCTATATAA
GCAGAGCTGGTTTAGTGAACCGTCAGATCCGCTAGCCACCATGGCTCTGCAGAAAAAGTTGGAAGAGCTT
GAGCTGGATGAGGCACCGGTCGCCACCATGGTGAGCAAGGGCGAGGAGGATAACATGGCCATCATCAAGG
AGTTCATGCGCTTCAAGGTGCACATGGAGGGCTCCGTGAACGGCCACGAGTTCGAGATCGAGGGCGAGGG
CGAGGGCCGCCCCTACGAGGGCACCCAGACCGCCAAGCTGAAGGTGACCAAGGGTGGCCCCCTGCCCTTC
GCCTGGGACATCCTGTCCCCTCAGTTCATGTACGGCTCCAAGGCCTACGTGAAGCACCCCGCCGACATCC
CCGACTACTTGAAGCTGTCCTTCCCCGAGGGCTTCAAGTGGGAGCGCGTGATGAACTTCGAGGACGGCGG
CGTGGTGACCGTGACCCAGGACTCCTCCCTGCAGGACGGCGAGTTCATCTACAAGGTGAAGCTGCGCGGC
ACCAACTTCCCCTCCGACGGCCCCGTAATGCAGAAGAAGACCATGGGCTGGGAGGCCTCCTCCGAGCGGA
TGTACCCCGAGGACGGCGCCCTGAAGGGCGAGATCAAGCAGAGGCTGAAGCTGAAGGACGGCGGCCACTA
CGACGCTGAGGTCAAGACCACCTACAAGGCCAAGAAGCCCGTGCAGCTGCCCGGCGCCTACAACGTCAAC
ATCAAGTTGGACATCACCTCCCACAACGAGGACTACACCATCGTGGAACAGTACGAACGCGCCGAGGGCC
GCCACTCCACCGGCGGCATGGACGAGCTGTACAAGTCCGGACTCAGATCCACGGCAAGCACGGAAAACTT
TAAAAATGTTAAAGAAAAATATCAGCAAATGCGAGGTGATGCTTTAAAAACAGAAATCCTGGCTGATTTC
AAGGATAAACTGGCTGAAGCTACCGATGAACAGAGCCTTAAGCAAATTGTTGCTGAATTGAAAAGTAAAG
ATGAATATAGAATTTTGGCTAAGGGGCAAGGGTTAACAACCCAGCTTTTAGGGTTAAAGACAAGTTCAGT
GTCTTCATTTGAGAAAATGGTTGAGGAAACAAGAGAAAGTATTAAGTCTCAAGAAAGACAAACCATTAAG
ATAAAATAAGAATTCCCGGGTCGACTCGACGGTACCGCGGGCCCGGGATCCACCGGATCTAGATAACTGA
TCATAATCAGCCATACCACATTTGTAGAGGTTTTACTTGCTTTAAAAAACCTCCCACACCTCCCCCTGAA
CCTGAAACATAAAATGAATGCAATTGTTGTTGTTAACTTGTTTATTGCAGCTTATAATGGTTACAAATAA
AGCAATAGCATCACAAATTTCACAAATAAAGCATTTTTTTCACTGCATTCTAGTTGTGGTTTGTCCAAAC
TCATCAATGTATCTTAACGCGTAAATTGTAAGCGTTAATATTTTGTTAAAATTCGCGTTAAATTTTTGTT
AAATCAGCTCATTTTTTAACCAATAGGCCGAAATCGGCAAAATCCCTTATAAATCAAAAGAATAGACCGA
GATAGGGT
[37 nt withheld, positions 2109-2145]
AAAGAACGTGGACTCCAACGTCAAAGG
[49 nt withheld, positions 2173-2221]
T
[91 nt withheld, positions 2223-2313]
G
[124 nt withheld, positions 2315-2438]
CAGGTGGCACTTTTCGGGGAAATGTGCGCGGAACCCCTATTTGTTTATTTTTCTAAATACATTCAAATAT
GTATCCGCTCATGAGACAATAACCCTGATAAATGCTTCAATAATATTGAAAAAGGAAGAGTCCTGAGGCG
GAAAGAACCAGCTGTGGAATGTGTGTCAGTTAGGGTGTGGAAAGTCCCCAGGCTCCCCAGCAGGCAGAAG
TATGCAAAGCATGCATCTCAATTAGTCAGCAACCAGGTGTGGAAAGTCCCCAGGCTCCCCAGCAGGCAGA
AGTATGCAAAGCATGCATCTCAATTAGTCAGCAACCATAGTCCCGCCCCTAACTCCGCCCATCCCGCCCC
TAACTCCGCCCAGTTCCGCCCATTCTCCGCCCCATGGCTGACTAATTTTTTTTATTTATGCAGAGGCCGA
GGCCGCCTCGGCCTCTGAGCTATTCCAGAAGTAGTGAGGAGGCTTTTTTGGAGGCCTAGGCTTTTGCAAA
GATCGATCAAGAGACAGGATGAGGATCGTTTCGCATGATTGAACAAGATGGATTGCACGCAGGTTCTCCG
GCCGCTTGGGTGGAGAGGCTATTCGGCTATGACTGGGCACAACAGACAATCGGCTGCTCTGATGCCGCCG
TGTTCCGGCTGTCAGCGCAGGGGCGCCCGGTTCTTTTTGTCAAGACCGACCTGTCCGGTGCCCTGAATGA
ACTGCAAGACGAGGCAGCGCGGCTATCGTGGCTGGCCACGACGGGCGTTCCTTGCGCAGCTGTGCTCGAC
GTTGTCACTGAAGCGGGAAGGGACTGGCTGCTATTGGGCGAAGTGCCGGGGCAGGATCTCCTGTCATCTC
ACCTTGCTCCTGCCGAGAAAGTATCCATCATGGCTGATGCAATGCGGCGGCTGCATACGCTTGATCCGGC
TACCTGCCCATTCGACCACCAAGCGAAACATCGCATCGAGCGAGCACGTACTCGGATGGAAGCCGGTCTT
GTCGATCAGGATGATCTGGACGAAGAGCATCAGGGGCTCGCGCCAGCCGAACTGTTCGCCAGGCTCAAGG
CGAGCATGCCCGACGGCGAGGATCTCGTCGTGACCCATGGCGATGCCTGCTTGCCGAATATCATGGTGGA
AAATGGCCGCTTTTCTGGATTCATCGACTGTGGCCGGCTGGGTGTGGCGGACCGCTATCAGGACATAGCG
TTGGCTACCCGTGATATTGCTGAAGAGCTTGGCGGCGAATGGGCTGACCGCTTCCTCGTGCTTTACGGTA
TCGCCGCTCCCGATTCGCAGCGCATCGCCTTCTATCGCCTTCTTGACGAGTTCTTCTGAGCGGGACTCTG
GGGTTCGAAATGACCGACCAAGCGACGCCCAACCTGCCATCACGAGATTTCGATTCCACCGCCGCCTTCT
ATGAAAGGTTGGGCTTCGGAATCGTTTTCCGGGACGCCGGCTGGATGATCCTCCAGCGCGGGGATCTCAT
GCTGGAGTTCTTCGCCCACCCTAGGGGGAGGCTAACTGAAACACGGAAGGAGACAATACCGGAAGGAACC
CGCGCTATGACGGCAATAAAAAGACAGAATAAAACGCACGGTGTTGGGTCGTTTGTTCATAAACGCGGGG
TTCGGTCCCAGGGCTGGCACTCTGTCGATACCCCACCGAGACCCCATTGGGGCCAATACGCCCGCGTTTC
TTCCTTTTCCCCACCCCACCCCCCAAGTTCGGGTGAAGGCCCAGGGCTCGCAGCCAACGTCGGGGCGGCA
GGCCCTGCCATAGCCTCAGGTTACTCATATATACTTTAGATTGATTTAAAACTTCATTTTTAATTTAAAA
GGATCTAGGTGAAGATCCTTTTTGATAATCTCATGACCAAAATCCCTTAACGTGAGTTTTCGTTCCACTG
AGCGTCAGACCCCGTAGAAAAGATCAAAGGATCTTCTTGAGATCCTTTTTTTCTGCGCGTAATCTGCTGC
TTGCAAACAAAAAAACCACCGCTACCAGCGGTGGTTTGTTTGCCGGATCAAGAGCTACCAACTCTTTTTC
CGAAGGTAACTGGCTTCAGCAGAGCGCAGATACCAAATACTGTCCTTCTAGTGTAGCCGTAGTTAGGCCA
CCACTTCAAGAACTCTGTAGCACCGCCTACATACCTCGCTCTGCTAATCCTGTTACCAGTGGCTGCTGCC
AGTGGCGATAAGTCGTGTCTTACCGGGTTGGACTCAAGACGATAGTTACCGGATAAGGCGCAGCGGTCGG
GCTGAACGGGGGGTTCGTGCACACAGCCCAGCTTGGAGCGAACGACCTACACCGAACTGAGATACCTACA
GCGTGAGCTATGAGAAAGCGCCACGCTTCCCGAAGGGAGAAAGGCGGACAGGTATCCGGTAAGCGGCAGG
GTCGGAACAGGAGAGCGCACGAGGGAGCTTCCAGGGGGAAACGCCTGGTATCTTTATAGTCCTGTCGGGT
TTCGCCACCTCTGACTTGAGCGTCGATTTTTGTGATGCTCGTCAGGGGGGCGGAGCCTATGGAAAAACGC
CAGCAACGCGGCCTTTTTACGGTTCCTGGCCTTTTGCTGGCCTTTTGCTCACATGTTCTTTCCTGCGTTA
TCCCCTGATTCTGTGGATAACCGTATTACCGCCATGCAT
Features (pLannotate 1.2.2; 15 found; start..end, strand, type, name):
     61..364     +  enhancer       CMV enhancer: human cytomegalovirus immediate early enhancer
    365..568     +  promoter       CMV promoter: human cytomegalovirus (CMV) immediate early promoter
    658..1365    +  CDS            mCherry: mCherry is a basic (constitutively fluorescent) red fluorescent protein published in 2004, derived from Discosoma sp.. It is reported to be a very rapidly-maturing monomer with low acid sensitivity.
   1381..1686    +  CDS            P4M: high-affinity phosphatidylinositol 4-phosphate binding module of SidM (DrrA) from Legionella pneumophila (Hammond et al., 2014)
   1706..1731    +  misc_feature   MCS (fragment): multiple cloning site
   1748..1832    +  CDS            large T antigen (fragment): large T antigen from SV40 (simian virus 40)
   1855..1976    +  polyA_signal   SV40 poly(A) signal: SV40 polyadenylation signal
   2010..2438    -  rep_origin     f1 ori (sequence partly withheld): f1 bacteriophage origin of replication; arrow indicates direction of (+) strand synthesis
   2465..2569    +  promoter       AmpR promoter: bla
   2571..2928    +  promoter       SV40 promoter: SV40 enhancer and early promoter
   2963..3757    +  CDS            NeoR/KanR: aminoglycoside phosphotransferase from Tn5; aph(3')-II (or nptII); confers resistance to neomycin, kanamycin, and G418 (Geneticin®)
   3778..3930    +  CDS            ble (fragment): BLE_KLEPN - Experimental evidence at protein level: Swiss-Prot protein existence level 1. Binding protein with a strong affinity to the bleomycin family of antibiotics. Binds to CL990; an antimitotic-antibiotic compound. From Klebsiella pneumoniae.
   3989..4036    +  polyA_signal   HSV TK poly(A) signal: herpes simplex virus thymidine kinase polyadenylation signal (Cole and Stacy, 1985)
   4127..4143    -  polyA_signal   bGH poly(A) signal (fragment): bovine growth hormone polyadenylation signal
   4365..4953    +  rep_origin     ori: high-copy-number ColE1/pMB1/pBR322/pUC origin of replication
