>Addgene plasmid #108143 | NES-mCherry-P4Mx1 | addgene full sequence | sequence record 207862 | Addgene NGS Result
GTAATCAATTACGGGGTCATTAGTTCATAGCCCATATATGGAGTTCCGCGTTACATAACTTACGGTAAAT
GGCCCGCCTGGCTGACCGCCCAACGACCCCCGCCCATTGACGTCAATAATGACGTATGTTCCCATAGTAA
CGCCAATAGGGACTTTCCATTGACGTCAATGGGTGGAGTATTTACGGTAAACTGCCCACTTGGCAGTACA
TCAAGTGTATCATATGCCAAGTACGCCCCCTATTGACGTCAATGACGGTAAATGGCCCGCCTGGCATTAT
GCCCAGTACATGACCTTATGGGACTTTCCTACTTGGCAGTACATCTACGTATTAGTCATCGCTATTACCA
TGGTGATGCGGTTTTGGCAGTACATCAATGGGCGTGGATAGCGGTTTGACTCACGGGGATTTCCAAGTCT
CCACCCCATTGACGTCAATGGGAGTTTGTTTTGGCACCAAAATCAACGGGACTTTCCAAAATGTCGTAAC
AACTCCGCCCCATTGACGCAAATGGGCGGTAGGCGTGTACGGTGGGAGGTCTATATAAGCAGAGCTGGTT
TAGTGAACCGTCAGATCCGCTAGCCACCATGGCTCTGCAGAAAAAGTTGGAAGAGCTTGAGCTGGATGAG
GCACCGGTCGCCACCATGGTGAGCAAGGGCGAGGAGGATAACATGGCCATCATCAAGGAGTTCATGCGCT
TCAAGGTGCACATGGAGGGCTCCGTGAACGGCCACGAGTTCGAGATCGAGGGCGAGGGCGAGGGCCGCCC
CTACGAGGGCACCCAGACCGCCAAGCTGAAGGTGACCAAGGGTGGCCCCCTGCCCTTCGCCTGGGACATC
CTGTCCCCTCAGTTCATGTACGGCTCCAAGGCCTACGTGAAGCACCCCGCCGACATCCCCGACTACTTGA
AGCTGTCCTTCCCCGAGGGCTTCAAGTGGGAGCGCGTGATGAACTTCGAGGACGGCGGCGTGGTGACCGT
GACCCAGGACTCCTCCCTGCAGGACGGCGAGTTCATCTACAAGGTGAAGCTGCGCGGCACCAACTTCCCC
TCCGACGGCCCCGTAATGCAGAAGAAGACCATGGGCTGGGAGGCCTCCTCCGAGCGGATGTACCCCGAGG
ACGGCGCCCTGAAGGGCGAGATCAAGCAGAGGCTGAAGCTGAAGGACGGCGGCCACTACGACGCTGAGGT
CAAGACCACCTACAAGGCCAAGAAGCCCGTGCAGCTGCCCGGCGCCTACAACGTCAACATCAAGTTGGAC
ATCACCTCCCACAACGAGGACTACACCATCGTGGAACAGTACGAACGCGCCGAGGGCCGCCACTCCACCG
GCGGCATGGACGAGCTGTACAAGTCCGGACTCAGATCCACGGCAAGCACGGAAAACTTTAAAAATGTTAA
AGAAAAATATCAGCAAATGCGAGGTGATGCTTTAAAAACAGAAATCCTGGCTGATTTCAAGGATAAACTG
GCTGAAGCTACCGATGAACAGAGCCTTAAGCAAATTGTTGCTGAATTGAAAAGTAAAGATGAATATAGAA
TTTTGGCTAAGGGGCAAGGGTTAACAACCCAGCTTTTAGGGTTAAAGACAAGTTCAGTGTCTTCATTTGA
GAAAATGGTTGAGGAAACAAGAGAAAGTATTAAGTCTCAAGAAAGACAAACCATTAAGATAAAATAAGAA
TTCCCGGGTCGACTCGACGGTACCGCGGGCCCGGGATCCACCGGATCTAGATAACTGATCATAATCAGCC
ATACCACATTTGTAGAGGTTTTACTTGCTTTAAAAAACCTCCCACACCTCCCCCTGAACCTGAAACATAA
AATGAATGCAATTGTTGTTGTTAACTTGTTTATTGCAGCTTATAATGGTTACAAATAAAGCAATAGCATC
ACAAATTTCACAAATAAAGCATTTTTTTCACTGCATTCTAGTTGTGGTTTGTCCAAACTCATCAATGTAT
CTTAACGCGTAAATTGTAAGCGTTAATATTTTGTTAAAATTCGCGTTAAATTTTTGTTAAATCAGCTCAT
TTTTTAACCAATAGGCCGAAATCGGCAAAATCCCTTATAAATCAAAAGAATAGACCGAGATAGGGT
[37 nt withheld, positions 2097-2133]
AAAGAACGTGGACTCCAACGTCAAAGG
[49 nt withheld, positions 2161-2209]
T
[91 nt withheld, positions 2211-2301]
G
[124 nt withheld, positions 2303-2426]
CAGGTGGCACTTTTCGGGGAAATGTGCGCGGAACCCCTATTTGTTTATTTTTCTAAATACATTCAAATAT
GTATCCGCTCATGAGACAATAACCCTGATAAATGCTTCAATAATATTGAAAAAGGAAGAGTCCTGAGGCG
GAAAGAACCAGCTGTGGAATGTGTGTCAGTTAGGGTGTGGAAAGTCCCCAGGCTCCCCAGCAGGCAGAAG
TATGCAAAGCATGCATCTCAATTAGTCAGCAACCAGGTGTGGAAAGTCCCCAGGCTCCCCAGCAGGCAGA
AGTATGCAAAGCATGCATCTCAATTAGTCAGCAACCATAGTCCCGCCCCTAACTCCGCCCATCCCGCCCC
TAACTCCGCCCAGTTCCGCCCATTCTCCGCCCCATGGCTGACTAATTTTTTTTATTTATGCAGAGGCCGA
GGCCGCCTCGGCCTCTGAGCTATTCCAGAAGTAGTGAGGAGGCTTTTTTGGAGGCCTAGGCTTTTGCAAA
GATCGATCAAGAGACAGGATGAGGATCGTTTCGCATGATTGAACAAGATGGATTGCACGCAGGTTCTCCG
GCCGCTTGGGTGGAGAGGCTATTCGGCTATGACTGGGCACAACAGACAATCGGCTGCTCTGATGCCGCCG
TGTTCCGGCTGTCAGCGCAGGGGCGCCCGGTTCTTTTTGTCAAGACCGACCTGTCCGGTGCCCTGAATGA
ACTGCAAGACGAGGCAGCGCGGCTATCGTGGCTGGCCACGACGGGCGTTCCTTGCGCAGCTGTGCTCGAC
GTTGTCACTGAAGCGGGAAGGGACTGGCTGCTATTGGGCGAAGTGCCGGGGCAGGATCTCCTGTCATCTC
ACCTTGCTCCTGCCGAGAAAGTATCCATCATGGCTGATGCAATGCGGCGGCTGCATACGCTTGATCCGGC
TACCTGCCCATTCGACCACCAAGCGAAACATCGCATCGAGCGAGCACGTACTCGGATGGAAGCCGGTCTT
GTCGATCAGGATGATCTGGACGAAGAGCATCAGGGGCTCGCGCCAGCCGAACTGTTCGCCAGGCTCAAGG
CGAGCATGCCCGACGGCGAGGATCTCGTCGTGACCCATGGCGATGCCTGCTTGCCGAATATCATGGTGGA
AAATGGCCGCTTTTCTGGATTCATCGACTGTGGCCGGCTGGGTGTGGCGGACCGCTATCAGGACATAGCG
TTGGCTACCCGTGATATTGCTGAAGAGCTTGGCGGCGAATGGGCTGACCGCTTCCTCGTGCTTTACGGTA
TCGCCGCTCCCGATTCGCAGCGCATCGCCTTCTATCGCCTTCTTGACGAGTTCTTCTGAGCGGGACTCTG
GGGTTCGAAATGACCGACCAAGCGACGCCCAACCTGCCATCACGAGATTTCGATTCCACCGCCGCCTTCT
ATGAAAGGTTGGGCTTCGGAATCGTTTTCCGGGACGCCGGCTGGATGATCCTCCAGCGCGGGGATCTCAT
GCTGGAGTTCTTCGCCCACCCTAGGGGGAGGCTAACTGAAACACGGAAGGAGACAATACCGGAAGGAACC
CGCGCTATGACGGCAATAAAAAGACAGAATAAAACGCACGGTGTTGGGTCGTTTGTTCATAAACGCGGGG
TTCGGTCCCAGGGCTGGCACTCTGTCGATACCCCACCGAGACCCCATTGGGGCCAATACGCCCGCGTTTC
TTCCTTTTCCCCACCCCACCCCCCAAGTTCGGGTGAAGGCCCAGGGCTCGCAGCCAACGTCGGGGCGGCA
GGCCCTGCCATAGCCTCAGGTTACTCATATATACTTTAGATTGATTTAAAACTTCATTTTTAATTTAAAA
GGATCTAGGTGAAGATCCTTTTTGATAATCTCATGACCAAAATCCCTTAACGTGAGTTTTCGTTCCACTG
AGCGTCAGACCCCGTAGAAAAGATCAAAGGATCTTCTTGAGATCCTTTTTTTCTGCGCGTAATCTGCTGC
TTGCAAACAAAAAAACCACCGCTACCAGCGGTGGTTTGTTTGCCGGATCAAGAGCTACCAACTCTTTTTC
CGAAGGTAACTGGCTTCAGCAGAGCGCAGATACCAAATACTGTTCTTCTAGTGTAGCCGTAGTTAGGCCA
CCACTTCAAGAACTCTGTAGCACCGCCTACATACCTCGCTCTGCTAATCCTGTTACCAGTGGCTGCTGCC
AGTGGCGATAAGTCGTGTCTTACCGGGTTGGACTCAAGACGATAGTTACCGGATAAGGCGCAGCGGTCGG
GCTGAACGGGGGGTTCGTGCACACAGCCCAGCTTGGAGCGAACGACCTACACCGAACTGAGATACCTACA
GCGTGAGCTATGAGAAAGCGCCACGCTTCCCGAAGGGAGAAAGGCGGACAGGTATCCGGTAAGCGGCAGG
GTCGGAACAGGAGAGCGCACGAGGGAGCTTCCAGGGGGAAACGCCTGGTATCTTTATAGTCCTGTCGGGT
TTCGCCACCTCTGACTTGAGCGTCGATTTTTGTGATGCTCGTCAGGGGGGCGGAGCCTATGGAAAAACGC
CAGCAACGCGGCCTTTTTACGGTTCCTGGCCTTTTGCTGGCCTTTTGCTCACATGTTCTTTCCTGCGTTA
TCCCCTGATTCTGTGGATAACCGTATTACCGCCATGCATTAGTTATTAATA
Features (pLannotate 1.2.2; 15 found; start..end, strand, type, name):
     49..352     +  enhancer       CMV enhancer: human cytomegalovirus immediate early enhancer
    353..556     +  promoter       CMV promoter: human cytomegalovirus (CMV) immediate early promoter
    646..1353    +  CDS            mCherry: mCherry is a basic (constitutively fluorescent) red fluorescent protein published in 2004, derived from Discosoma sp.. It is reported to be a very rapidly-maturing monomer with low acid sensitivity.
   1369..1674    +  CDS            P4M: high-affinity phosphatidylinositol 4-phosphate binding module of SidM (DrrA) from Legionella pneumophila (Hammond et al., 2014)
   1694..1719    +  misc_feature   MCS (fragment): multiple cloning site
   1736..1820    +  CDS            large T antigen (fragment): large T antigen from SV40 (simian virus 40)
   1843..1964    +  polyA_signal   SV40 poly(A) signal: SV40 polyadenylation signal
   1998..2426    -  rep_origin     f1 ori (sequence partly withheld): f1 bacteriophage origin of replication; arrow indicates direction of (+) strand synthesis
   2453..2557    +  promoter       AmpR promoter: bla
   2559..2916    +  promoter       SV40 promoter: SV40 enhancer and early promoter
   2951..3745    +  CDS            NeoR/KanR: aminoglycoside phosphotransferase from Tn5; aph(3')-II (or nptII); confers resistance to neomycin, kanamycin, and G418 (Geneticin®)
   3766..3918    +  CDS            ble (fragment): BLE_KLEPN - Experimental evidence at protein level: Swiss-Prot protein existence level 1. Binding protein with a strong affinity to the bleomycin family of antibiotics. Binds to CL990; an antimitotic-antibiotic compound. From Klebsiella pneumoniae.
   3977..4024    +  polyA_signal   HSV TK poly(A) signal: herpes simplex virus thymidine kinase polyadenylation signal (Cole and Stacy, 1985)
   4115..4131    -  polyA_signal   bGH poly(A) signal (fragment): bovine growth hormone polyadenylation signal
   4353..4941    +  rep_origin     ori: high-copy-number ColE1/pMB1/pBR322/pUC origin of replication
