[The description below was written by a language model from this plasmid's Addgene catalogue record and pLannotate feature annotations shown in this document.]
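Description:
NES-mCherry-P4Mx1 is a 5,067 bp mammalian expression plasmid built on the pmCherry-C1 backbone that encodes a fluorescent biosensor for the lipid phosphatidylinositol 4-phosphate (PI4P). It is propagated in E. coli from a high-copy ColE1/pUC-type origin under kanamycin selection. The Tn5 NeoR/KanR gene sits behind tandem bacterial (AmpR/bla) and SV40 early promoters and is terminated by an HSV TK poly(A) signal, so the same marker can also support G418 selection in mammalian cells. An f1 origin is present as well. The short large T antigen, ble and bGH poly(A) fragments in the annotation appear to be backbone remnants or partial matches rather than functional parts.

The payload is a single fusion protein driven by the CMV immediate early enhancer and promoter and terminated by the SV40 poly(A) signal. According to the catalogue entry, it consists of residues 32–44 of Xenopus laevis map2k1.L, then mCherry, then residues 546–647 of Legionella pneumophila SidM (DrrA). This last segment is the P4M domain, a high-affinity PI4P-binding module, present as one copy ("x1"). The map2k1 segment, which the plasmid name indicates is a nuclear export signal, is not annotated in either feature table. There is an unannotated stretch between the promoter and the mCherry coding sequence where it would be expected to lie. The NES should keep unbound probe out of the nucleus, while P4M recruits the red fluorescent protein to PI4P-containing membranes.

The depositor and repository sequencing records show the same features, offset by only 12 nt in numbering. The construct is suited to transfection and live-cell imaging of PI4P distribution and dynamics, and the associated publication concerns PI4P turnover by SAC1 in the endoplasmic reticulum.
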