Addgene plasmid #108143: NES-mCherry-P4Mx1
Purpose: PI4P biosensor
Depositing lab: Gerry Hammond. Depositing organization: University of Pittsburgh (University, School of Medicine, and Cancer Institute). Publication: SAC1 degrades its lipid substrate PtdIns4P in the endoplasmic reticulum to maintain a steep chemical gradient with donor membranes. Zewe JP, Wills RC, Sangappa S, Goulden BD, Hammond GR. Elife. 2018 Feb 20;7. pii: 35588. doi: 10.7554/eLife.35588. 35588 PubMed 29461204.
Backbone
  Vector backbone: pmCherry-C1
  Vector type: Mammalian Expression
Growth in bacteria
  Bacterial resistance: Kanamycin, 50 μg/mL
  Growth temperature: 37°C
  Growth strain: DH5alpha
  Copy number: High Copy
Gene/Insert
  Gene/Insert name: X.leavis map2k1.L(32-44):mCherry:L. penomophila SidM(546-647)
  Promoter: CMV
  Cloning method: Gibson Cloning
Terms and licenses: Academic/Nonprofit Terms; Industry Terms: Not Available to Industry
How to cite: NES-mCherry-P4Mx1 was a gift from Gerry Hammond (Addgene plasmid # 108143 ; http://n2t.net/addgene:108143 ; RRID:Addgene_108143)
